Addgene plasmid #195506: Pb-TRE3G-SpCas9-IRES-blast
Purpose: Inducible Piggybac vector expressing SpCas9 with Blasticidin selection
Depositing lab: Joanna Wysocka. Publication: A genome-wide genetic screen uncovers determinants of human pigmentation. Bajpai VK, Swigut T, Mohammed J, Naqvi S, Arreola M, Tycko J, Kim TC, Pritchard JK, Bassik MC, Wysocka J. Science. 2023 Aug 11;381(6658):eade6289. doi: 10.1126/science.ade6289. Epub 2023 Aug 11. PubMed 37561850.
Backbone
  Vector backbone: piggyBac
  Backbone size w/o insert (bp): 8872
  Total vector size (bp): 12975
  Vector type: Mammalian Expression, CRISPR
  Selectable markers: Blasticidin
Growth in bacteria
  Bacterial resistance: Ampicillin, 100 μg/mL
  Growth temperature: 37°C
  Growth strain: NEB Stable
  Copy number: High Copy
Gene/Insert
  Gene/Insert name: spCas9
  Species: Streptococcus pyogenes
  Insert size (bp): 4103
  Promoter: TRE
  Cloning method: Gibson Cloning
  Sequencing primers: 5′ atgaaagccatacgggaagc; 3′ gagctcgtttagtgaaccgtc
Resource information
  A portion of this plasmid was derived from a plasmid made by: This plasmid was cloned by Andrew Spencley in laboratory of Joanna Wysocka.
Terms and licenses: Academic/Nonprofit Terms; Industry Terms: Not Available to Industry
How to cite: Pb-TRE3G-SpCas9-IRES-blast was a gift from Joanna Wysocka (Addgene plasmid # 195506 ; http://n2t.net/addgene:195506 ; RRID:Addgene_195506)
