[The description below was written by a language model from this plasmid's Addgene catalogue record and pLannotate feature annotations shown in this document.]
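Description:
Pb-TRE3G-SpCas9-IRES-blast is a roughly 13 kb piggyBac transposon plasmid for doxycycline-inducible expression of Streptococcus pyogenes Cas9 in mammalian cells, combining the inducible nuclease, the transactivator and a drug marker in one vector. It is propagated in E. coli through a high-copy ColE1/pUC-type origin with ampicillin resistance (AmpR under its own bla promoter). The backbone also carries an f1 origin and remnants of a lac promoter/lacZα cloning region. The automated annotation does not call the piggyBac terminal repeats. The short fragments labelled as phage lambda portal protein flank the mammalian cassettes, but what they represent is not established by the record.

The payload consists of two transcription units in the same orientation. In the first, a Tet-responsive promoter (annotated as a tight TRE fragment, TRE3G by the plasmid name) drives full-length SpCas9, which the annotation splits into contiguous N- and C-terminal portions, followed by a WPRE to enhance transcript expression. No epitope tags or nuclear localisation signals are annotated. In the second, the human ubiquitin C promoter constitutively expresses the reverse tetracycline transactivator rtTA3, which is flanked by two loxP511 sites. It is followed by an EMCV IRES and the blasticidin S deaminase gene, a WPRE fragment and an SV40 polyadenylation signal. The transactivator and blasticidin resistance are therefore translated from one bicistronic mRNA, so selection enriches for cells that also make rtTA3. Adding doxycycline then lets rtTA3 activate the TRE promoter and switch on Cas9.

Co-delivery with a piggyBac transposase would be expected to integrate the cassette stably into the genome, giving blasticidin-selectable lines with inducible Cas9. The associated publication describes a genome-wide genetic screen for determinants of human pigmentation.
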