Features (pLannotate 1.2.2; 24 found; start..end, strand, type, name):
      1..589     +  rep_origin     ori: high-copy-number ColE1/pMB1/pBR322/pUC origin of replication
    772..864     +  CDS            lacI (fragment): lac repressor; lacI; The lac repressor binds to the lac operator to inhibit transcription in E. coli. This inhibition can be relieved by adding lactose or isopropyl-β-D-thiogalactopyranoside (IPTG).
    877..898     +  protein_bind   CAP binding site: CAP binding activates transcription in the presence of cAMP. E. coli catabolite activator protein
    913..943     +  promoter       lac promoter: promoter for the E. coli lac operon
    947..969     +  protein_bind   lac operator (fragment): The lac repressor binds to the lac operator to inhibit transcription in E. coli. This inhibition can be relieved by adding lactose or isopropyl-β-D-thiogalactopyranoside (IPTG). lac repressor encoded by lacI
   1005..1472    -  CDS            B (fragment): PORTL_LAMBD - Experimental evidence at protein level: Swiss-Prot protein existence level 1. Forms the portal vertex of the capsid (PubMed:6228056, PubMed:6232391). This portal plays critical roles in head assembly, genome packaging, neck/tail attachment, and genome ejection (Probable). The portal protein multimerizes as a single ring-shaped homododecamer arranged around a central channel (PubMed:6232391). Binds to the terminase subunits to form the packaging machine (PubMed:7799432). From Escherichia phage lambda (Bacteriophage lambda).
   2167..2259    -  ncRNA          G-CSF SLDE: Accession: RF00183 - G-CSF factor stem-loop destabilising element (SLDE)
   2279..2400    -  polyA_signal   SV40 poly(A) signal: SV40 polyadenylation signal
   2413..2519    -  misc_feature   WPRE (fragment): woodchuck hepatitis virus posttranscriptional regulatory element
   2526..2924    -  CDS            BSD: blasticidin S deaminase; Aspergillus terreus BSD; confers resistance to blasticidin
   2931..3503    -  misc_feature   IRES: internal ribosome entry site (IRES) of the encephalomyocarditis virus (EMCV)
   3526..3559    -  protein_bind   loxP511: Cre-mediated recombination occurs in the 8-bp core sequence (GTATACAT). loxP511 sites are compatible with each other, but incompatible with wild-type loxP sites. Cre recombinase
   3560..4267    -  CDS            rtTA3: reverse tetracycline transactivator 3 activates expression from Tet-responsive promoters in the presence of doxycycline
   4274..4307    -  protein_bind   loxP511: Cre-mediated recombination occurs in the 8-bp core sequence (GTATACAT). loxP511 sites are compatible with each other, but incompatible with wild-type loxP sites. Cre recombinase
   4320..5531    -  promoter       UbC promoter: human ubiquitin C promoter
   5539..6127    -  misc_feature   WPRE: woodchuck hepatitis virus posttranscriptional regulatory element
   6161..8659    -  CDS            Cas9(C): C-terminal portion of Streptococcus pyogenes Cas9 (Zetsche et al., 2015)
   8660..10261   -  CDS            Cas9(N): N-terminal portion of Streptococcus pyogenes Cas9 (Zetsche et al., 2015)
  10298..10576   -  promoter       tight TRE promoter (fragment): Tet-responsive promoter PTight, consisting of seven tet operator sequences followed by the minimal CMV promoter
  11074..11193   -  CDS            B (fragment): PORTL_LAMBD - Experimental evidence at protein level: Swiss-Prot protein existence level 1. Forms the portal vertex of the capsid (PubMed:6228056, PubMed:6232391). This portal plays critical roles in head assembly, genome packaging, neck/tail attachment, and genome ejection (Probable). The portal protein multimerizes as a single ring-shaped homododecamer arranged around a central channel (PubMed:6232391). Binds to the terminase subunits to form the packaging machine (PubMed:7799432). From Escherichia phage lambda (Bacteriophage lambda).
  11195..11350   +  CDS            lacZα (fragment): LacZα fragment of β-galactosidase; lacZ fragment
  11355..11783   +  rep_origin     f1 ori (sequence partly withheld): f1 bacteriophage origin of replication; arrow indicates direction of (+) strand synthesis
  11836..11940   +  promoter       AmpR promoter: bla
  11941..12801   +  CDS            AmpR: β-lactamase; bla; confers resistance to ampicillin, carbenicillin, and related antibiotics
>Addgene plasmid #195506 | Pb-TRE3G-SpCas9-IRES-blast | addgene full sequence | sequence record 393001 | Addgene NGS Result
TTGAGATCCTTTTTTTCTGCGCGTAATCTGCTGCTTGCAAACAAAAAAACCACCGCTACCAGCGGTGGTT
TGTTTGCCGGATCAAGAGCTACCAACTCTTTTTCCGAAGGTAACTGGCTTCAGCAGAGCGCAGATACCAA
ATACTGTTCTTCTAGTGTAGCCGTAGTTAGGCCACCACTTCAAGAACTCTGTAGCACCGCCTACATACCT
CGCTCTGCTAATCCTGTTACCAGTGGCTGCTGCCAGTGGCGATAAGTCGTGTCTTACCGGGTTGGACTCA
AGACGATAGTTACCGGATAAGGCGCAGCGGTCGGGCTGAACGGGGGGTTCGTGCACACAGCCCAGCTTGG
AGCGAACGACCTACACCGAACTGAGATACCTACAGCGTGAGCTATGAGAAAGCGCCACGCTTCCCGAAGG
GAGAAAGGCGGACAGGTATCCGGTAAGCGGCAGGGTCGGAACAGGAGAGCGCACGAGGGAGCTTCCAGGG
GGAAACGCCTGGTATCTTTATAGTCCTGTCGGGTTTCGCCACCTCTGACTTGAGCGTCGATTTTTGTGAT
GCTCGTCAGGGGGGCGGAGCCTATGGAAAAACGCCAGCAACGCGGCCTTTTTACGGTTCCTGGCCTTTTG
CTGGCCTTTTGCTCACATGTTCTTTCCTGCGTTATCCCCTGATTCTGTGGATAACCGTATTACCGCCTTT
GAGTGAGCTGATACCGCTCGCCGCAGCCGAACGACCGAGCGCAGCGAGTCAGTGAGCGAGGAAGCGGAAG
AGCGCCCAATACGCAAACCGCCTCTCCCCGCGCGTTGGCCGATTCATTAATGCAGCTGGCACGACAGGTT
TCCCGACTGGAAAGCGGGCAGTGAGCGCAACGCAATTAATGTGAGTTAGCTCACTCATTAGGCACCCCAG
GCTTTACACTTTATGCTTCCGGCTCGTATGTTGTGTGGAATTGTGAGCGGATAACAATTTCACACAGGAA
ACAGCTATGACCATGATTACGCCAAGCGCGCCCGCCGGGTAACTCACGGGGTATCCATGTCCATTTCTGC
GGCATCCAGCCAGGATACCCGTCCTCGCTGACGTAATATCCCAGCGCCGCACCGCTGTCATTAATCTGCA
CACCGGCACGGCAGTTCCGGCTGTCGCCGGTATTGTTCGGGTTGCTGATGCGCTTCGGGCTGACCATCCG
GAACTGTGTCCGGAAAAGCCGCGACGAACTGGTATCCCAGGTGGCCTGAACGAACAGTTCACCGTTAAAG
GCGTGCATGGCCACACCTTCCCGAATCATCATGGTAAACGTGCGTTTTCGCTCAACGTCAATGCAGCAGC
AGTCATCCTCGGCAAACTCTTTCCATGCCGCTTCAACCTCGCGGGAAAAGGCACGGGCTTCTTCCTCCCC
GATGCCCAGATAGCGCCAGCTTGGGCGATGACTGAGCCGGAAAAAAGACCCGACGATATGATCCTGATGC
AGCTAGATTAACCCTAGAAAGATAGTCTGCGTAAAATTGACGCATGCATTCTTGAAATATTGCTCTCTCT
TTCTAAATAGCGCGAATCCGTCGCTGTGCATTTAGGACATCTCAGTCGCCGCTTGGAGCTCCCGTGAGGC
GTGCTTGTCAATGCGGTAAGTGTCACTGATTTTGAACTATAACGACCGCGTGAGTCAAAATGACGCATGA
TTATCTTTTACGTGACTTTTAAGATTTAACTCATACGATAATTATATTGTTATTTCATGTTCTACTTACG
TGATAACTTATTATATATATATTTTCTTGTTATAGATATCAGGGACAGCCCCCCCCCAAAGCCCCCAGGG
ATGTAATTACGTCCCTCCCCCGCTAGGGGGCAGCAGCGAGCCGCCCGGGGCTCCGCTCCGGTCCGGCGCT
CCCCCCGCATCCCCGAGCCGGCAGCGTGCGGGGACAGCCCGGGCACGGGGAAGGTGGCACGGGATCGCTT
TCCTCTGAACGCTTCTCGCTGCTCTTTGAGCCTGCAGACACCTGGGGGGATACGGGGAAAAAGCCATACC
AATGGGCCCTAAAAAAGGAATCCAGTCAATTCCGGGGCTAAACCTGGCTGCCACTGTTTCTTTAGGGACT
TCGTTCCTGTGAGGACAGGAAACCCTGCAACCTGGTTGACCAGAGCAAGGGATATAAGAACCCAGTTTGG
GAACACTGCTGTTTAAATATTAAACAGGGATGTCTTGTCCCCCGGAAGGGAGACCAGATGAGCTTCTGAT
AGACTAATTGACATCATTTGAGTCAATTCCAGACATGATAAGATACATTGATGAGTTTGGACAAACCACA
ACTAGAATGCAGTGAAAAAAATGCTTTATTTGTGAAATTTGTGATGCTATTGCTTTATTTGTAACCATTA
TAAGCTGCAATAAACAAGTTTAGTTAGTTAACGCATGATACAAAGGCATTAAAGCAGCGTATCCACATAG
CGTAAAAGGAGCAACATAGTTAAGAATACCAGTCAATCTTTCACAAATTTTGTAATCCAGAGGTTGATTG
TCGACTTAGCCCTCCCACACATAACCAGAGGGCAGCAATTCACGAATCCCAACTGCCGTCGGCTGTCCAT
CACTGTCCTTCACTATGGCTTTGATCCCAGGATGCAGATCGAGAAGCACCTGTCGGCACCGTCCGCAGGG
GCTCAAGATGCCCCTGTTCTCATTTCCGATCGCGACGATACAAGTCAGGTTGCCAGCTGCCGCAGCAGCA
GCAGTGCCCAGCACCACGAGTTCTGCACAAGGTCCCCCAGTAAAATGATATACATTGACACCAGTGAAGA
TGCGGCCGTCGCTAGAGAGAGCTGCGCTGGCGACGCTGTAGTCTTCAGAGATGGGGATGCTGTTGATTGT
AGCCGTTGCTCTTTCAATGAGGGTGGATTCTTCTTGAGACAAAGGCTTGGCCATCCATGGTATTATCGTG
TTTTTCAAAGGAAAACCACGTCCCCGTGGTTCGGGGGGCCTAGACGTTTTTTTAACCTCGACTAAACACA
TGTAAAGCATGTGCACCGAGGCCCCAGATCAGATCCCATACAATGGGGTACCTTCTGGGCATCCTTCAGC
CCCTTGTTGAATACGCTTGAGGAGAGCCATTTGACTCTTTCCACAACTATCCAACTCACAACGTGGCACT
GGGGTTGTGCCGCCTTTGCAGGTGTATCTTATACACGTGGCTTTTGGCCGCAGAGGCACCTGTCGCCAGG
TGGGGGGTTCCGCTGCCTGCAAAGGGTCGCTACAGACGTTGTTTGTCTTCAAGAAGCTTCCAGAGGAACT
GCTTCCTTCACGACATTCAACAGACCTTGCATTCCTTTGGCGAGAGGGGAAAGACCCCTAGGAATGCTCG
TCAAGAAGACAGGGCCAGGTTTCCGGGCCCTCACATTGCCAAAAGACGGCAATATGGTGGAAAATAACAT
ATAGACAAACGCACACCGGCCTTATTCCAAGCGGCTTCGGCCAGTAACGTTAGGGGGGGGGGAGGGAGAG
GGGCGGAATTTGCGGCCGCGGATCCATAACTTCGTATAATGTATACTATACGAAGTTATTTACCCGGGGA
GCATGTCAAGGTCAAAATCGTCAAGGGCATCGGCTGGGAGCATGTCTAAGTCAAAATCGTCAAGGGCGTC
GGTCGGCCCGCCGCTTTCGCACTTTAGCTGTTTCTCCAGGCCACATATGATTAGTTCCAGGCCGAAAAGG
AAGGCAGGTTCGGCTCCCTGCCGGTCGAACAGCTCAATTGCTTGTCTCAGAAGTGGGGGCATAGAATCGG
TGGTAGGTGTCTCTCTTTCCTCTTTTGCTACTTGATGCTCCTGTTCCTCCAATACGCAGCCCAGTGTAAA
GTGGCCCACGGCGGACAGAGCGTACAGTGCGTTCTCCAGGGAGAAGCCTTGCTGACACAGGAACGCGAGC
TGATTTTCCAGGGTTTCGTACTGTTTCTCTGTTGGGCGGGTGCCGAGATGCACTTTAGCCCCGTCGCGAT
GTGAGAGGAGAGCACAGCGGTATGACTTGGCGTTGTTCCGCAGAAAGTCTTGCCATGACTCGCCTTCCAG
GGGGCAGAAGTGGGTATGATGCCTGTCCAGCATCTCGATTGGCAGGGCATCGAGCAGGGCCCGCTTGTTC
TTCACGTGCCAGTACAGGGTAGGCTGCTCAACTCCCAGCTTTTGAGCGAGTTTCCTTGTCGTCAGGCCTT
CGATACCGACACCATTGAGTAATTCCAGAGCTCCGTTTATGACTTTGCTCTTGTCCAGCCTAGACATGGT
GGCATAACTTCGTATAATGTATACTATACGAAGTTATGGATCCGCTAGCGTCTAACAAAAAAGCCAAAAA
CGGCCAGAATTTAGCGGACAATTTACTAGTCTAACACTGAAAATTACATATTGACCCAAATGATTACATT
TCAAAAGGTGCCTAAAAAACTTCACAAAACACACTCGCCAACCCCGAGCGCATAGTTCAAAACCGGAGCT
TCAGCTACTTAAGAAGATAGGTACATAAAACCGACCAAAGAAACTGACGCCTCACTTATCCCTCCCCTCA
CCAGAGGTCCGGCGCCTGTCGATTCAGGAGAGCCTACCCTAGGCCCGAACCCTGCGTCCTGCGACGGAGA
AAAGCCTACCGCACACCTACCGGCAGGTGGCCCCACCCTGCATTATAAGCCAACAGAACGGGTGACGTCA
CGACACGACGAGGGCGCGCGCTCCCAAAGGTACGGGTGCACTGCCCAACGGCACCGCCATAACTGCCGCC
CCCGCAACAGACGACAAACCGAGTTCTCCAGTCAGTGACAAACTTCACGTCAGGGTCCCCAGATGGTGCC
CCAGCCCATCTCACCCGAATAAGAGCTTTCCCGCATTAGCGAAGGCCTCAAGACCTTGGGTTCTTGCCGC
CCACCATGCCCCCCACCTTGTTTCAACGACCTCACAGCCCGCCTCACAAGCGTCTTCCATTCAAGACTCG
GGAACAGCCGCCATTTTGCTGCGCTCCCCCCAACCCCCAGTTCAGGGCAACCTTGCTCGCGGACCCAGAC
TACAGCCCTTGGCGGTCTCTCCACACGCTTCCGTCCCACCGAGCGGCCCGGCGGCCACGAAAGCCCCGGC
CAGCCCAGCAGCCCGCTACTCACCAAGTGACGATCACAGCGATCCACAAACAAGAACCGCGACCCAAATC
CCGGCTGCGACGGAACTAGCTGTGCCACACCCGGCGCGTCCTTATATAATCATCGGCGTTCACCGCCCCA
CGGAGATCCCTCCGCAGAATCGCCGAGAAGGGACTACTTTTCCTCGCCTGTTCCGCTCTCTGGAAAGAAA
ACCAGTGCCCTAGAGTCACCCAAGTCCCGTCCTAAAATGTCCTTCTGCTGATACTGGGGTTCTAAGGCCG
AGTCTTATGAGCAGCGGGCCGCTGTCCTGAGCGTCCGGGCGGAAGGATCAGGACGCTCGCTGCGCCCTTC
GTCTGACGTGGCAGCGCTCGCCGTGAGGAGGGGGGCGCCCGCGGGAGGCGCCAAAACCCGGCGCGGAGGC
CAACGCGTGCGGGGAGGCGGCCCAAAGGGAGATCCGACTCGTCTGAGGGCGAAGGCGAAGACGCGGAAGA
GGCCGCAGAGCCGGCAGCAGGCCGCGGGAAGGAAGGTCCGCTGGATTGAGGGCCGAAGGGACGTAGCAGA
AGGACGTCCCGCGCAGAATCCAGGTGGCAACACAGGCGAGCAGCCATGGAAAGGACGTCAGCTTCCCCGA
CAACACCACGGAATTGTCAGTGCCCAACAGCCGAGCCCCTGTCCAGCAGCGGGCAAGGCAGGCGGCGATG
AGTTCCGCCGTGGCAATAGGGAGGGGGAAAGCGAAAGTCCCGGAAAGGAGCTGACAGGTGGTGGCAATGC
CCCAACCAGTGGGGGTTGCGTCAGCAAACACAGTGCACACCACGCCACGTTGCCTGACAACGGGCCACAA
CTCCTCATAAAGAGACAGCAACCAGGATTTATACAAGGAGGAGAAAATGAAAGCCATACGGGAAGCAATA
GCATGATACAAAGGCATTAAAGCAGCGTATCCACATAGCGTAAAAGGAGCAACATAGTTAAGAATACCAG
TCAATCTTTCACAAATTTTGTAATCCAGAGGTTGATTGTCGATAGATCTCGAGCCCGGGCGGAATTCTTA
GTCGCCTCCCAGCTGAGACAGGTCGATCCGTGTCTCGTACAGGCCGGTGATGCTCTGGTGGATCAGGGTG
GCGTCCAGCACCTCTTTGGTGCTGGTGTACCTCTTCCGGTCGATGGTGGTGTCAAAGTACTTGAAGGCGG
CAGGGGCTCCCAGATTGGTCAGGGTAAACAGGTGGATGATATTCTCGGCCTGCTCTCTGATGGGCTTATC
CCGGTGCTTGTTGTAGGCGGACAGCACTTTGTCCAGATTAGCGTCGGCCAGGATCACTCTCTTGGAGAAC
TCGCTGATCTGCTCGATGATCTCGTCCAGGTAGTGCTTGTGCTGTTCCACAAACAGCTGTTTCTGCTCAT
TATCCTCGGGGGAGCCCTTCAGCTTCTCATAGTGGCTGGCCAGGTACAGGAAGTTCACATATTTGGAGGG
CAGGGCCAGTTCGTTTCCCTTCTGCAGTTCGCCGGCAGAGGCCAGCATTCTCTTCCGGCCGTTTTCCAGC
TCGAACAGGGAGTACTTAGGCAGCTTGATGATCAGGTCCTTTTTCACTTCTTTGTAGCCCTTGGCTTCCA
GAAAGTCGATGGGATTCTTCTCGAAGCTGCTTCTTTCCATGATGGTGATCCCCAGCAGCTCTTTCACACT
CTTCAGTTTCTTGGACTTGCCCTTTTCCACTTTGGCCACCACCAGCACAGAATAGGCCACGGTGGGGCTG
TCGAAGCCGCCGTACTTCTTAGGGTCCCAGTCCTTCTTTCTGGCGATCAGCTTATCGCTGTTCCTCTTGG
GCAGGATAGACTCTTTGCTGAAGCCGCCTGTCTGCACCTCGGTCTTTTTCACGATATTCACTTGGGGCAT
GCTCAGCACTTTCCGCACGGTGGCAAAATCCCGGCCCTTATCCCACACGATCTCCCCGGTTTCGCCGTTT
GTCTCGATCAGAGGCCGCTTCCGGATCTCGCCGTTGGCCAGGGTAATCTCGGTCTTGAAAAAGTTCATGA
TGTTGCTGTAGAAGAAGTACTTGGCGGTAGCCTTGCCGATTTCCTGCTCGCTCTTGGCGATCATCTTCCG
CACGTCGTACACCTTGTAGTCGCCGTACACGAACTCGCTTTCCAGCTTAGGGTACTTTTTGATCAGGGCG
GTTCCCACGACGGCGTTCAGGTAGGCGTCGTGGGCGTGGTGGTAGTTGTTGATCTCGCGCACTTTGTAAA
ACTGGAAATCCTTCCGGAAATCGGACACCAGCTTGGACTTCAGGGTGATCACTTTCACTTCCCGGATCAG
CTTGTCATTCTCGTCGTACTTAGTGTTCATCCGGGAGTCCAGGATCTGTGCCACGTGCTTTGTGATCTGC
CGGGTTTCCACCAGCTGTCTCTTGATGAAGCCGGCCTTATCCAGTTCGCTCAGGCCGCCTCTCTCGGCCT
TGGTCAGATTGTCGAACTTTCTCTGGGTAATCAGCTTGGCGTTCAGCAGCTGCCGCCAGTAGTTCTTCAT
CTTCTTCACGACCTCTTCGGAGGGCACGTTGTCGCTCTTGCCCCGGTTCTTGTCGCTTCTGGTCAGCACC
TTGTTGTCGATGGAGTCGTCCTTCAGAAAGCTCTGAGGCACGATATGGTCCACATCGTAGTCGGACAGCC
GGTTGATGTCCAGTTCCTGGTCCACGTACATATCCCGCCCATTCTGCAGGTAGTACAGGTACAGCTTCTC
GTTCTGCAGCTGGGTGTTTTCCACGGGGTGTTCTTTCAGGATCTGGCTGCCCAGCTCTTTGATGCCCTCT
TCGATCCGCTTCATTCTCTCGCGGCTGTTCTTCTGTCCCTTCTGGGTGGTCTGGTTCTCTCTGGCCATTT
CGATCACGATGTTCTCGGGCTTGTGCCGGCCCATCACTTTCACGAGCTCGTCCACCACCTTCACTGTCTG
CAGGATGCCCTTCTTAATGGCGGGGCTGCCGGCCAGATTGGCAATGTGCTCGTGCAGGCTATCGCCCTGG
CCGGACACCTGGGCTTTCTGGATGTCCTCTTTAAAGGTCAGGCTGTCGTCGTGGATCAGCTGCATGAAGT
TTCTGTTGGCGAAGCCGTCGGACTTCAGGAAATCCAGGATTGTCTTGCCGGACTGCTTGTCCCGGATGCC
GTTGATCAGCTTCCGGCTCAGCCTGCCCCAGCCGGTGTATCTCCGCCGCTTCAGCTGCTTCATCACTTTG
TCGTCGAACAGGTGGGCATAGGTTTTCAGCCGTTCCTCGATCATCTCTCTGTCCTCAAACAGTGTCAGGG
TCAGCACGATATCTTCCAGAATGTCCTCGTTTTCCTCATTGTCCAGGAAGTCCTTGTCCTTGATAATTTT
CAGCAGATCGTGGTATGTGCCCAGGGAGGCGTTGAACCGATCTTCCACGCCGGAGATTTCCACGGAGTCG
AAGCACTCGATTTTCTTGAAGTAGTCCTCTTTCAGCTGCTTCACGGTCACTTTCCGGTTGGTCTTGAACA
GCAGGTCCACGATGGCCTTTTTCTGCTCGCCGCTCAGGAAGGCGGGCTTTCTCATTCCCTCGGTCACGTA
TTTCACTTTGGTCAGCTCGTTATACACGGTGAAGTACTCGTACAGCAGGCTGTGCTTGGGCAGCACCTTC
TCGTTGGGCAGGTTCTTATCGAAGTTGGTCATCCGCTCGATGAAGCTCTGGGCGGAAGCGCCCTTGTCCA
CCACTTCCTCGAAGTTCCAGGGGGTGATGGTTTCCTCGCTCTTTCTGGTCATCCAGGCGAATCTGCTGTT
TCCCCTGGCCAGAGGGCCCACGTAGTAGGGGATGCGGAAGGTCAGGATCTTCTCGATCTTTTCCCGGTTG
TCCTTCAGGAATGGGTAAAAATCTTCCTGCCGCCGCAGAATGGCGTGCAGCTCTCCCAGGTGGATCTGGT
GGGGGATGCTGCCGTTGTCGAAGGTCCGCTGCTTCCGCAGCAGGTCCTCTCTGTTCAGCTTCACGAGCAG
TTCCTCGGTGCCGTCCATCTTTTCCAGGATGGGCTTGATGAACTTGTAGAACTCTTCCTGGCTGGCTCCG
CCGTCAATGTAGCCGGCGTAGCCGTTCTTGCTCTGGTCGAAGAAAATCTCTTTGTACTTCTCAGGCAGCT
GCTGCCGCACGAGAGCTTTCAGCAGGGTCAGGTCCTGGTGGTGCTCGTCGTATCTCTTGATCATAGAGGC
GCTCAGGGGGGCCTTGGTGATCTCGGTGTTCACTCTCAGGATGTCGCTCAGCAGGATGGCGTCGGACAGG
TTCTTGGCGGCCAGAAACAGGTCGGCGTACTGGTCGCCGATCTGGGCCAGCAGGTTGTCCAGGTCGTCGT
CGTAGGTGTCCTTGCTCAGCTGCAGTTTGGCATCCTCGGCCAGGTCGAAGTTGCTCTTGAAGTTGGGGGT
CAGGCCCAGGCTCAGGGCAATCAGGTTTCCGAACAGGCCATTCTTCTTCTCGCCGGGCAGCTGGGCGATC
AGATTTTCCAGCCGTCTGCTCTTGCTCAGTCTGGCAGACAGGATGGCCTTGGCGTCCACGCCGCTGGCGT
TGATGGGGTTTTCCTCGAACAGCTGGTTGTAGGTCTGCACCAGCTGGATGAACAGCTTGTCCACGTCGCT
GTTGTCGGGGTTCAGGTCGCCCTCGATCAGGAAGTGGCCCCGGAACTTGATCATGTGGGCCAGGGCCAGA
TAGATCAGCCGCAGGTCGGCCTTGTCGGTGCTGTCCACCAGTTTCTTTCTCAGGTGGTAGATGGTGGGGT
ACTTCTCGTGGTAGGCCACCTCGTCCACGATGTTGCCGAAGATGGGGTGCCGCTCGTGCTTCTTATCCTC
TTCCACCAGGAAGGACTCTTCCAGTCTGTGGAAGAAGCTGTCGTCCACCTTGGCCATCTCGTTGCTGAAG
ATCTCTTGCAGATAGCAGATCCGGTTCTTCCGTCTGGTGTATCTTCTTCTGGCGGTTCTCTTCAGCCGGG
TGGCCTCGGCTGTTTCGCCGCTGTCGAACAGCAGGGCTCCGATCAGGTTCTTCTTGATGCTGTGCCGGTC
GGTGTTGCCCAGCACCTTGAATTTCTTGCTGGGCACCTTGTACTCGTCGGTGATCACGGCCCAGCCCACA
GAGTTGGTGCCGATGTCCAGGCCGATGCTGTACTTCTTGTCCACTTTCCTCTTCTTTTTGGGGCTAGCCA
TGCCGGTGCGATCTGACGGTTCACTAAACGAGCTCTGCTTATATAGGCCTCCCACCGTACACGCCTACCT
CGACATACGTTCTCTATCACTGATAGGGAGTAAACTCGACATACGTTCTCTATCACTGATAGGGATAAAC
TCGACATACGTTCTCTATCACTGATAGGGAGTAAACTCGACATACGTTCTCTATCACTGATAGGGAGTAA
ACTCGACATACGTTCTCTATCACTGATAGGGAGTAAACTCGACATCGTTCTCTATCACTGATAGGGAGTA
AACTCGTCTAGTCTGGCCTTGGAGGCCTTTTCCCCGTATCCCCCCAGGTGTCTGCAGGCTCAAAGAGCAG
CGAGAAGCGTTCAGAGGAAAGCGATCCCGTGCCACCTTCCCCGTGCCCGGGCTGTCCCCGCACGCTGCCG
GCTCGGGGATGCGGGGGGAGCGCCGGACCGGAGCGGAGCCCCGGGCGGCTCGCTGCTGCCCCCTAGCGGG
GGAGGGACGTAATTACATCCCTGGGGGCTTTGGGGGGGGGCTGTCCCTCATAAAAGTTTTGTTACTTTAT
AGAAGAAATTTTGAGTTTTTGTTTTTTTTAATAAATAAATAAACATAAATAAATTGTTTGTTGAATTTAT
TATTAGTATGTAAGTGTAAATATAATAAAACTTAATATCTATTCAAATTAATAAATAAACCTCGATATAC
AGACCGATAAAACACATGCGTCAATTTTACACATGATTATCTTTAACGTACGTCACAATATGATTATCTT
TCTAGGGTTAATCTAGCTGCGTGTTCTGCAGCGTGTCGAGCATCTTCATCTGCTCCATCACGCTGTAAAA
CACATTTGCACCGCGAGTCTGCCCGTCCTCCACGGGTTCAAAAACGTGAATGAACGAGGCGCGCTCACTG
GCCGTCGTTTTACAACGTCGTGACTGGGAAAACCCTGGCGTTACCCAACTTAATCGCCTTGCAGCACATC
CCCCTTTCGCCAGCTGGCGTAATAGCGAAGAGGCCCGCACCGATCGCCCTTCCCAACAGTTGCGCAGCCT
GAATGGCGAATGGG
[124 nt withheld, positions 11355-11478]
C
[91 nt withheld, positions 11480-11570]
A
[49 nt withheld, positions 11572-11620]
CCTTTGACGTTGGAGTCCACGTTCTTT
[37 nt withheld, positions 11648-11684]
ACCCTATCTCGGTCTATTCTTTTGATTTATAAGGGATTTTGCCGATTTCGGCCTATTGGTTAAAAAATGA
GCTGATTTAACAAAAATTTAACGCGAATTTTAACAAAATATTAACGCTTACAATTTAGGTGGCACTTTTC
GGGGAAATGTGCGCGGAACCCCTATTTGTTTATTTTTCTAAATACATTCAAATATGTATCCGCTCATGAG
ACAATAACCCTGATAAATGCTTCAATAATATTGAAAAAGGAAGAGTATGAGTATTCAACATTTCCGTGTC
GCCCTTATTCCCTTTTTTGCGGCATTTTGCCTTCCTGTTTTTGCTCACCCAGAAACGCTGGTGAAAGTAA
AAGATGCTGAAGATCAGTTGGGTGCACGAGTGGGTTACATCGAACTGGATCTCAACAGCGGTAAGATCCT
TGAGAGTTTTCGCCCCGAAGAACGTTTTCCAATGATGAGCACTTTTAAAGTTCTGCTATGTGGCGCGGTA
TTATCCCGTATTGACGCCGGGCAAGAGCAACTCGGTCGCCGCATACACTATTCTCAGAATGACTTGGTTG
AGTACTCACCAGTCACAGAAAAGCATCTTACGGATGGCATGACAGTAAGAGAATTATGCAGTGCTGCCAT
AACCATGAGTGATAACACTGCGGCCAACTTACTTCTGACAACGATCGGAGGACCGAAGGAGCTAACCGCT
TTTTTGCACAACATGGGGGATCATGTAACTCGCCTTGATCGTTGGGAACCGGAGCTGAATGAAGCCATAC
CAAACGACGAGCGTGACACCACGATGCCTGTAGCAATGGCAACAACGTTGCGCAAACTATTAACTGGCGA
ACTACTTACTCTAGCTTCCCGGCAACAATTAATAGACTGGATGGAGGCGGATAAAGTTGCAGGACCACTT
CTGCGCTCGGCCCTTCCGGCTGGCTGGTTTATTGCTGATAAATCTGGAGCCGGTGAGCGTGGGTCTCGCG
GTATCATTGCAGCACTGGGGCCAGATGGTAAGCCCTCCCGTATCGTAGTTATCTACACGACGGGGAGTCA
GGCAACTATGGATGAACGAAATAGACAGATCGCTGAGATAGGTGCCTCACTGATTAAGCATTGGTAACTG
TCAGACCAAGTTTACTCATATATACTTTAGATTGATTTAAAACTTCATTTTTAATTTAAAAGGATCTAGG
TGAAGATCCTTTTTGATAATCTCATGACCAAAATCCCTTAACGTGAGTTTTCGTTCCACTGAGCGTCAGA
CCCCGTAGAAAAGATCAAAGGATCTTC
